>Addgene plasmid #122371 | pTV-Met-Eif4a1-tdiRFP670-PEST | depositor full sequence | sequence record 233446 | pTV-Met-Eif4a1-tdiRFP670-PEST sequence 7159 bps
CTAAATTGTAAGCGTTAATATTTTGTTAAAATTCGCGTTAAATTTTTGTTAAATCAGCTCATTTTTTAAC
CAATAGGCCGAAATCGGCAAAATCCCTTATAAATCAAAAGAATAGACCGAGATAGGGT
[37 nt withheld, positions 129-165]
AAAGAACGTGGACTCCAACGTCAAAGG
[49 nt withheld, positions 193-241]
T
[91 nt withheld, positions 243-333]
G
[124 nt withheld, positions 335-458]
CCCATTCGCCATTCAGGCTGCGCAACTGTTGGGAAGGGCGATCGGTGCGGGCCTCTTCGCTATTACGCCA
GCTGGCGAAAGGGGGATGTGCTGCAAGGCGATTAAGTTGGGTAACGCCAGGGTTTTCCCAGTCACGACGT
TGTAAAACGACGGCCAGTGAGCGCGCGTAATACGACTCACTATAGGGCGAATTGGGTACCGGGCCCCCCC
TCGAGGGAGAATGTTGCCTTGTGGCCTAGGTGGAGCAGCCATTCCTCCTTCCATGTTCAGAGGGCAGGAA
AACAGTGTGGGGGTGGTGGACGCGCAAAGGGATTACTGCCTGCCCGATCTTCAAACTTTTTTTTATATAT
ATAAATATATATAAAAATGCCACGGTCCTGCTCTGGTCAATAAAGGATCCTTTGAAGATATGCAAGTGGT
GGTCTTCCTTAAGGGGCCTCAAAATAGTGGCTGTGCTTTATCTCAGGTCTTCTTCCAGCTAACACTGTTA
GCGATCCCCATTTCAGGGCTTGAGAGTCCAGCTTTCGATAGATGCCATCCCCGGGGAGCAGATGGCAGTA
AATATGAATTAAGACTCGCTTATTCATGTAAGGAAGCCCAGGAGAAACTGGAAACATACTAAATGAACCA
GTGATTGAGTGGGACAATCCTTGACAGCTTATCCCCCTATGCCCTTTAACCCAAAAGTGGGTTCCATCCT
TTTTGTCTCCAGTCGGGGAAACTTACTATCCAATGAGATATCGCTACAATATTTTCCTGAACGGAAGAAT
AAATAAAACTTGTCCTGTAAAGAAAACCCAGGTAAAGGAAAGTGGCAGTCCAGACTGCCCGGAAGTTCCT
GGAGGCTAAGGCCTCACCCCCGTCGCTTGATAGGACCTGCTGAGCCACATGACTAAGGCACGATCGCCTC
CGCACGTGTAAAGGTGCTGGGTTCCAAGATGGCTGCCCCGCCGCGAGGCCCGACTTAAGTATGTCACTTC
CGCACCAGCGAGAAAGGCGGACCCTTCAGCCAATGAGGCCATAGGGCGGGGCTAGGCCATGATGGGCTTT
CAAACTACCCAATAGGGCGTCCGAACTAAAGCGCCTACAAAGTAACGTCACGTCGAGTTGCAGAGCGCCG
GCAGGCGGGGCAGAGGTGGCCAAGCCAATGCGATGGCTGGGGCGGGGTCGGACGCTCTATAAGTTGTCGA
TAGGCGGGCACTCCGCCCTAGATTCTAAGGATCATGGAGGGAAGAGGTAGCCTGCTAACTTGCGGGGACG
TAGAGGAAAATCCTGGTCCCATAACTTCGTATAGCATACATTATACGAAGTTATCAATGGGCCCAAAAAA
GAAAAGAAAAGTTGAATTCATGGCCAGAAAAGTGGACCTGACCAGTTGTGACCGAGAGCCGATACACATT
CCTGGCTCTATCCAGCCATGTGGGTGTTTGCTGGCCTGCGATGCCCAGGCAGTCAGGATTACTCGAATTA
CCGAAAATGCGGGTGCCTTCTTTGGCCGTGAAACGCCCCGTGTCGGCGAACTCTTAGCCGATTATTTCGG
AGAAACCGAGGCTCACGCACTTAGGAACGCACTGGCGCAATCAAGCGATCCCAAACGCCCTGCTCTCATC
TTTGGGTGGAGAGATGGACTGACAGGCCGTACTTTCGACATAAGCCTTCACCGGCATGACGGAACCAGTA
TAATTGAGTTTGAACCGGCCGCCGCTGAGCAAGCAGACAACCCCCTTCGCCTGACCAGACAAATTATCGC
CCGCACTAAGGAGCTGAAATCGCTGGAAGAAATGGCCGCTCGTGTTCCCAGGTATCTTCAGGCAATGCTG
GGTTATCATAGGGTAATGCTCTACAGATTCGCCGACGATGGCTCTGGTATGGTAATAGGGGAGGCCAAGC
GATCCGACCTGGAGTCTTTTCTGGGGCAGCATTTCCCCGCATCTCTAGTACCCCAGCAGGCAAGGCTTTT
GTACCTCAAGAATGCCATCCGCGTGGTATCGGACTCCCGCGGTATTAGTAGCAGGATCGTTCCAGAACAC
GACGCCTCTGGAGCTGCGCTGGATCTGTCTTTCGCTCACCTCCGATCTATCAGCCCTTGTCATTTAGAGT
TTCTGCGAAATATGGGGGTCAGCGCAAGTATGTCCCTGAGCATAATAATCGATGGAACACTATGGGGCCT
AATAATTTGCCATCATTACGAACCTAGAGCAGTACCAATGGCACAGCGAGTGGCCGCCGAAATGTTCGCC
GATTTTTTGTCTCTTCATTTTACTGCCGCTCACCATCAGCGCGGCCACGGGACTGGCTCGACAGGTTCTG
GCAGTAGTGGGACTGCTTCATCAGAAGATAATAACATGGCCATGGCCAGAAAAGTGGACCTGACCAGTTG
TGACCGAGAGCCGATACACATTCCTGGCTCTATCCAGCCATGTGGGTGTTTGCTGGCCTGCGATGCCCAG
GCAGTCAGGATTACTCGAATTACCGAAAATGCGGGTGCCTTCTTTGGCCGTGAAACGCCCCGTGTCGGCG
AACTCTTAGCCGATTATTTCGGAGAAACCGAGGCTCACGCACTTAGGAACGCACTGGCGCAATCAAGCGA
TCCCAAACGCCCTGCTCTCATCTTTGGGTGGAGAGATGGACTGACAGGCCGTACTTTCGACATAAGCCTT
CACCGGCATGACGGAACCAGTATAATTGAGTTTGAACCGGCCGCCGCTGAGCAAGCAGACAACCCCCTTC
GCCTGACCAGACAAATTATCGCCCGCACTAAGGAGCTGAAATCGCTGGAAGAAATGGCCGCTCGTGTTCC
CAGGTATCTTCAGGCAATGCTGGGTTATCATAGGGTAATGCTCTACAGATTCGCCGACGATGGCTCTGGT
ATGGTAATAGGGGAGGCCAAGCGATCCGACCTGGAGTCTTTTCTGGGGCAGCATTTCCCCGCATCTCTAG
TACCCCAGCAGGCAAGGCTTTTGTACCTCAAGAATGCCATCCGCGTGGTATCGGACTCCCGCGGTATTAG
TAGCAGGATCGTTCCAGAACACGACGCCTCTGGAGCTGCGCTGGATCTGTCTTTCGCTCACCTCCGATCT
ATCAGCCCTTGTCATTTAGAGTTTCTGCGAAATATGGGGGTCAGCGCAAGTATGTCCCTGAGCATAATAA
TCGATGGAACACTATGGGGCCTAATAATTTGCCATCATTACGAACCTAGAGCAGTACCAATGGCACAGCG
AGTGGCCGCCGAAATGTTCGCCGATTTTTTGTCTCTTCATTTTACTGCCGCTCACCATCAGCGCGGATCC
GCGTTTAAACTCGAGTCTCACGGCTTCCCTCCCGAGGTGGAGGAGCAGGCCGCCGGCACCCTGCCCATGA
GCTGCGCCCAGGAGAGCGGCATGGATAGACACCCTGCTGCTTGCGCCAGCGCCAGGATCAACGTCTTGAA
GTTCCTATTCTCTAGAAAGTATAGGAACTTCGAGGGAAGAGGTAGCCTGCTAACTTGCGGGGACGTAGAG
GAAAATCCTGGTCCCGTGTCTGCGAGTCAGGATTCTCGGTAAGAAAGGCTTTTGCAAAAGGTTATGGCTA
CTTACCCCGTAGTTCCCTCCAAAGGGCCCGCCGTGGGGAAGTTGAGAGGCCCATCGCACCGAACCTACCA
GGTTGCGGGAGAACCGAGCCGGGAGGAACCGTCCGGGGTTGGGGGGGTGGGGGAGATTCCCATGGCCGCC
GCTGACCCCAGTGTGGTTACGGGGAAGGACGACCTGGCTAGGGCGGAGGGCGCGAGCTTCGTCACGAGGC
CTCGGCCTGTGGGAACGCCGTACGCGAAGCTCGGATACTGAAAGGCAAGATGAGGTCGCGACATAACGTG
GGAAAGAGGCGGCTGCGCGGCCCGGAGCCGGCTGGTCTGGCTGCCTCCCTGTGTCGGGCAGGGCGTGCGA
GCGAGGGTTCCGGAGAGTTCTGGCGGTACCACTCGCGACAAGCAGGGGTGCCCCGGTCTTCAGCGAGTCC
CTCCGTCGCGCTTGGAATGTGGGTCGGGGAAGAAGAAACCGGCCGATCAGGGCGCTGGCCTTCTTGACGG
CCAGGAAAGAGCCTAACCCGGAGGAGCGGCCGCGTGAGGCACGGGGAACCCACCCGGCGCCTGGCGGGCG
GGTCCATTTTGCCGCACAAGCCGGGCAATTGGCAAACTGCGGATGGGCAGGTCCACTTTCCTTCGGGGGT
GAGCGGCCTGAGGTATGGGAGGGCGACGCCATTTCTCGACGGGGGCGGGCGGGTTGCGGATTGTTCCATG
GCGGGGGAGACGCCGCCGAGTGGCGGAGCGAATGAGCACATGGCCGCTTGAGAGATTCCCCTCCCCCAGC
CTGTTTCGCTTGTCTGTTGTGCAATCTCCCCCTTTGCGAGCGCGGCTGGGGCTCATTGTGCGCGAGGCCG
CCACCGCCCGCGGCCTCCCACATCCGGGTACTGTGGAGGGGGGCCGGCCAGAGGGAGTGGGGGAGGGCGC
GGGCGGCATGACGTGAGCTCCAGCTTTTGTTCCCTTTAGTGAGGGTTAATTGCGCGCTTGGCGTAATCAT
GGTCATAGCTGTTTCCTGTGTGAAATTGTTATCCGCTCACAATTCCACACAACATACGAGCCGGAAGCAT
AAAGTGTAAAGCCTGGGGTGCCTAATGAGTGAGCTAACTCACATTAATTGCGTTGCGCTCACTGCCCGCT
TTCCAGTCGGGAAACCTGTCGTGCCAGCTGCATTAATGAATCGGCCAACGCGCGGGGAGAGGCGGTTTGC
GTATTGGGCGCTCTTCCGCTTCCTCGCTCACTGACTCGCTGCGCTCGGTCGTTCGGCTGCGGCGAGCGGT
ATCAGCTCACTCAAAGGCGGTAATACGGTTATCCACAGAATCAGGGGATAACGCAGGAAAGAACATGTGA
GCAAAAGGCCAGCAAAAGGCCAGGAACCGTAAAAAGGCCGCGTTGCTGGCGTTTTTCCATAGGCTCCGCC
CCCCTGACGAGCATCACAAAAATCGACGCTCAAGTCAGAGGTGGCGAAACCCGACAGGACTATAAAGATA
CCAGGCGTTTCCCCCTGGAAGCTCCCTCGTGCGCTCTCCTGTTCCGACCCTGCCGCTTACCGGATACCTG
TCCGCCTTTCTCCCTTCGGGAAGCGTGGCGCTTTCTCATAGCTCACGCTGTAGGTATCTCAGTTCGGTGT
AGGTCGTTCGCTCCAAGCTGGGCTGTGTGCACGAACCCCCCGTTCAGCCCGACCGCTGCGCCTTATCCGG
TAACTATCGTCTTGAGTCCAACCCGGTAAGACACGACTTATCGCCACTGGCAGCAGCCACTGGTAACAGG
ATTAGCAGAGCGAGGTATGTAGGCGGTGCTACAGAGTTCTTGAAGTGGTGGCCTAACTACGGCTACACTA
GAAGGACAGTATTTGGTATCTGCGCTCTGCTGAAGCCAGTTACCTTCGGAAAAAGAGTTGGTAGCTCTTG
ATCCGGCAAACAAACCACCGCTGGTAGCGGTGGTTTTTTTGTTTGCAAGCAGCAGATTACGCGCAGAAAA
AAAGGATCTCAAGAAGATCCTTTGATCTTTTCTACGGGGTCTGACGCTCAGTGGAACGAAAACTCACGTT
AAGGGATTTTGGTCATGAGATTATCAAAAAGGATCTTCACCTAGATCCTTTTAAATTAAAAATGAAGTTT
TAAATCAATCTAAAGTATATATGAGTAAACTTGGTCTGACAGTTACCAATGCTTAATCAGTGAGGCACCT
ATCTCAGCGATCTGTCTATTTCGTTCATCCATAGTTGCCTGACTCCCCGTCGTGTAGATAACTACGATAC
GGGAGGGCTTACCATCTGGCCCCAGTGCTGCAATGATACCGCGGCTGCCACGCTCACCGGCTCCAGATTT
ATCAGCAATAAACCAGCCAGCCGGAAGGGCCGAGCGCAGAAGTGGTCCTGCAACTTTATCCGCCTCCATC
CAGTCTATTAATTGTTGCCGGGAAGCTAGAGTAAGTAGTTCGCCAGTTAATAGTTTGCGCAACGTTGTTG
CCATTGCTACAGGCATCGTGGTGTCACGCTCGTCGTTTGGTATGGCTTCATTCAGCTCCGGTTCCCAACG
ATCAAGGCGAGTTACATGATCCCCCATGTTGTGCAAAAAAGCGGTTAGCTCCTTCGGTCCTCCGATCGTT
GTCAGAAGTAAGTTGGCCGCAGTGTTATCACTCATGGTTATGGCAGCACTGCATAATTCTCTTACTGTCA
TGCCATCCGTAAGATGCTTTTCTGTGACTGGTGAGTACTCAACCAAGTCATTCTGAGAATAGTGTATGCG
GCGACCGAGTTGCTCTTGCCCGGCGTCAATACGGGATAATACCGCGCCACATAGCAGAACTTTAAAAGTG
CTCATCATTGGAAAACGTTCTTCGGGGCGAAAACTCTCAAGGATCTTACCGCTGTTGAGATCCAGTTCGA
TGTAACCCACTCGTGCACCCAACTGATCTTCAGCATCTTTTACTTTCACCAGCGTTTCTGGGTGAGCAAA
AACAGGAAGGCAAAATGCCGCAAAAAAGGGAATAAGGGCGACACGGAAATGTTGAATACTCATACTCTTC
CTTTTTCAATATTATTGAAGCATTTATCAGGGTTATTGTCTCATGAGCGGATACATATTTGAATGTATTT
AGAAAAATAAACAAATAGGGGTTCCGCGCACATTTCCCCGAAAAGTGCCAC
Features (pLannotate 1.2.2; 18 found; start..end, strand, type, name):
     30..458     -  rep_origin     f1 ori (sequence partly withheld): f1 bacteriophage origin of replication; arrow indicates direction of (+) strand synthesis
    463..618     -  CDS            lacZα (fragment): LacZα fragment of β-galactosidase; lacZ fragment
    626..644     +  promoter       T7 promoter: promoter for bacteriophage T7 RNA polymerase
    653..674     -  misc_feature   MCS (fragment): pBluescript multiple cloning site
   1739..1772    +  protein_bind   loxP: Cre-mediated recombination occurs in the 8-bp core sequence (GCATACAT). Cre recombinase
   1808..2740    +  CDS            iRFP670: iRFP670 is a basic (constitutively fluorescent) near ir fluorescent protein published in 2013, derived from Rhodopseudomonas palustris CGA009. It has low acid sensitivity. It requires the cofactor biliverdin for fluorescence.
   2741..2818    +  CDS            TDsmURFP (fragment): TDsmURFP is a basic (constitutively fluorescent) near ir fluorescent protein published in 2016, derived from Trichodesmium erythraeum IMS101. It requires the cofactor biliverdin for fluorescence.
   2810..3742    +  CDS            iRFP670: iRFP670 is a basic (constitutively fluorescent) near ir fluorescent protein published in 2013, derived from Rhodopseudomonas palustris CGA009. It has low acid sensitivity. It requires the cofactor biliverdin for fluorescence.
   3764..3883    +  CDS            hPEST: PEST degradation sequence from mouse ornithine decarboxylase human codon-optimized
   3886..3919    +  protein_bind   FRT (minimal): supports FLP-mediated excision but not integration (Turan and Bode, 2011) FLP recombinase from the Saccharomyces cerevisiae 2μ plasmid
   4971..4989    -  promoter       T3 promoter: promoter for bacteriophage T3 RNA polymerase
   5034..5050    -  protein_bind   lac operator: The lac repressor binds to the lac operator to inhibit transcription in E. coli. This inhibition can be relieved by adding lactose or isopropyl-β-D-thiogalactopyranoside (IPTG). lac repressor encoded by lacI
   5058..5088    -  promoter       lac promoter: promoter for the E. coli lac operon
   5103..5124    -  protein_bind   CAP binding site: CAP binding activates transcription in the presence of cAMP. E. coli catabolite activator protein
   5137..5229    -  CDS            lacI (fragment): lac repressor; lacI; The lac repressor binds to the lac operator to inhibit transcription in E. coli. This inhibition can be relieved by adding lactose or isopropyl-β-D-thiogalactopyranoside (IPTG).
   5412..6000    -  rep_origin     ori: high-copy-number ColE1/pMB1/pBR322/pUC origin of replication
   6171..7031    -  CDS            AmpR: β-lactamase; bla; confers resistance to ampicillin, carbenicillin, and related antibiotics
   7032..7136    -  promoter       AmpR promoter: bla
