>Addgene plasmid #122371 | pTV-Met-Eif4a1-tdiRFP670-PEST | addgene full sequence | sequence record 238130 | Addgene NGS Result
CTAAATTGTAAGCGTTAATATTTTGTTAAAATTCGCGTTAAATTTTTGTTAAATCAGCTCATTTTTTAAC
CAATAGGCCGAAATCGGCAAAATCCCTTATAAATCAAAAGAATAGACCGAGATAGGGT
[37 nt withheld, positions 129-165]
AAAGAACGTGGACTCCAACGTCAAAGG
[49 nt withheld, positions 193-241]
T
[91 nt withheld, positions 243-333]
G
[124 nt withheld, positions 335-458]
CCCATTCGCCATTCAGGCTGCGCAACTGTTGGGAAGGGCGATCGGTGCGGGCCTCTTCGCTATTACGCCA
GCTGGCGAAAGGGGGATGTGCTGCAAGGCGATTAAGTTGGGTAACGCCAGGGTTTTCCCAGTCACGACGT
TGTAAAACGACGGCCAGTGAGCGCGCGTAATACGACTCACTATAGGGCGAATTGGGTACCGGGCCCCCCC
TCGAGGGAGAATGTTGCCTTGTGGCCTAGGTGGAGCAGCCATTCCTCCTTCCATGTTCAGAGGGCAGGAA
AACAGTGTGGGGGTGGTGGACGCGCAAAGGGATTACTGCCTGCCCGATCTTCAAACTTTTTTTTATATAT
ATAAATATATATAAAAATGCCACGGTCCTGCTCTGGTCAATAAAGGATCCTTTGAAGATATGCAAGTGGT
GGTCTTCCTTAAGGGGCCTCAAAATAGTGGCTGTGCTTTATCTCAGGTCTTCTTCCAGCTAACACTGTTA
GCGATCCCCATTTCAGGGCTTGAGAGTCCAGCTTTCGATAGATGCCATCCCCGGGGAGCAGATGGCAGTA
AATATGAATTAAGACTCGCTTATTCATGTAAGGAAGCCCAGGAGAAACTGGAAACATACTAAATGAACCA
GTGATTGAGTGGGACAATCCTTGACAGCTTATCCCCCTATGCCCTTTAACCCAAAAGTGGGTTCCATCCT
TTTTGTCTCCAGTCGGGGAAACTTACTATCCAATGAGATATCGCTACAATATTTTCCTGAACGGAAGAAT
AAATAAAACTTGTCCTGTAAAGAAAACCCAGGTAAAGGAAAGTGGCAGTCCAGACTGCCCGGAAGTTCCT
GGAGGCTAAGGCCTCACCCCCGTCGCTTGATAGGACCTGCTGAGCCACATGACTAAGGCACGATCGCCTC
CGCACGTGTAAAGGTGCTGGGTTCCAAGATGGCTGCCCCGCCGCGAGGCCCGACTTAAGTATGTCACTTC
CGCACCAGCGAGAAAGGCGGACCCTTCAGCCAATGAGGCCATAGGGCGGGGCTAGGCCATGATGGGCTTT
CAAACTACCCAATAGGGCGTCCGAACTAAAGCGCCTACAAAGTAACGTCACGTCGAGTTGCAGAGCGCCG
GCAGGCGGGGCAGAGGTGGCCAAGCCAATGCGATGGCTGGGGCGGGGTCGGACGCTCTATAAGTTGTCGA
TAGGCGGGCACTCCGCCCTAGATTCTAAGGATCATGGAGGGAAGAGGTAGCCTGCTAACTTGCGGGGACG
TAGAGGAAAATCCTGGTCCCATAACTTCGTATAGCATACATTATACGAAGTTATCAATGGGCCCAAAAAA
GAAAAGAAAAGTTGAATTCATGGCCAGAAAAGTGGACCTGACCAGTTGTGACCGAGAGCCGATACACATT
CCTGGCTCTATCCAGCCATGTGGGTGTTTGCTGGCCTGCGATGCCCAGGCAGTCAGGATTACTCGAATTA
CCGAAAATGCGGGTGCCTTCTTTGGCCGTGAAACGCCCCGTGTCGGCGAACTCTTAGCCGATTATTTCGG
AGAAACCGAGGCTCACGCACTTAGGAACGCACTGGCGCAATCAAGCGATCCCAAACGCCCTGCTCTCATC
TTTGGGTGGAGAGATGGACTGACAGGCCGTACTTTCGACATAAGCCTTCACCGGCATGACGGAACCAGTA
TAATTGAGTTTGAACCGGCCGCCGCTGAGCAAGCAGACAACCCCCTTCGCCTGACCAGACAAATTATCGC
CCGCACTAAGGAGCTGAAATCGCTGGAAGAAATGGCCGCTCGTGTTCCCAGGTATCTTCAGGCAATGCTG
GGTTATCATAGGGTAATGCTCTACAGATTCGCCGACGATGGCTCTGGTATGGTAATAGGGGAGGCCAAGC
GATCCGACCTGGAGTCTTTTCTGGGGCAGCATTTCCCCGCATCTCTAGTACCCCAGCAGGCAAGGCTTTT
GTACCTCAAGAATGCCATCCGCGTGGTATCGGACTCCCGCGGTATTAGTAGCAGGATCGTTCCAGAACAC
GACGCCTCTGGAGCTGCGCTGGATCTGTCTTTCGCTCACCTCCGATCTATCAGCCCTTGTCATTTAGAGT
TTCTGCGAAATATGGGGGTCAGCGCAAGTATGTCCCTGAGCATAATAATCGATGGAACACTATGGGGCCT
AATAATTTGCCATCATTACGAACCTAGAGCAGTACCAATGGCACAGCGAGTGGCCGCCGAAATGTTCGCC
GATTTTTTGTCTCTTCATTTTACTGCCGCTCACCATCAGCGCGGCCACGGGACTGGCTCGACAGGTTCTG
GCAGTAGTGGGACTGCTTCATCAGAAAATAATAACATGGCCATGGCCAGAAAAGTGGACCTGACCAGTTG
TGACCGAGAGCCGATACACATTCCTGGCTCTATCCAGCCATGTGGGTGTTTGCTGGCCTGCGATGCCCAG
GCAGTCAGGATTACTCGAATTACCGAAAATGCGGGTGCCTTCTTTGGCCGTGAAACGCCCCGTGTCGGCG
AACTCTTAGCCGATTATTTCGGAGAAACCGAGGCTCACGCACTTAGGAACGCACTGGCGCAATCAAGCGA
TCCCAAACGCCCTGCTCTCATCTTTGGGTGGAGAGATGGACTGACAGGCCGTACTTTCGACATAAGCCTT
CACCGGCATGACGGAACCAGTATAATTGAGTTTGAACCGGCCGCCGCTGAGCAAGCAGACAACCCCCTTC
GCCTGACCAGACAAATTATCGCCCGCACTAAGGAGCTGAAATCGCTGGAAGAAATGGCCGCTCGTGTTCC
CAGGTATCTTCAGGCAATGCTGGGTTATCATAGGGTAATGCTCTACAGATTCGCCGACGATGGCTCTGGT
ATGGTAATAGGGGAGGCCAAGCGATCCGACCTGGAGTCTTTTCTGGGGCAGCATTTCCCCGCATCTCTAG
TACCCCAGCAGGCAAGGCTTTTGTACCTCAAGAATGCCATCCGCGTGGTATCGGACTCCCGCGGTATTAG
TAGCAGGATCGTTCCAGAACACGACGCCTCTGGAGCTGCGCTGGATCTGTCTTTCGCTCACCTCCGATCT
ATCAGCCCTTGTCATTTAGAGTTTCTGCGAAATATGGGGGTCAGCGCAAGTATGTCCCTGAGCATAATAA
TCGATGGAACACTATGGGGCCTAATAATTTGCCATCATTACGAACCTAGAGCAGTACCAATGGCACAGCG
AGTGGCCGCCGAAATGTTCGCCGATTTTTTGTCTCTTCATTTTACTGCCGCTCACCATCAGCGCGGATCC
GCGTTTAAACTCGAGTCTCACGGCTTCCCTCCCGAGGTGGAGGAGCAGGCCGCCGGCACCCTGCCCATGA
GCTGCGCCCAGGAGAGCGGCATGGATAGACACCCTGCTGCTTGCGCCAGCGCCAGGATCAACGTCTTGAA
GTTCCTATTCTCTAGAAAGTATAGGAACTTCGAGGGAAGAGGTAGCCTGCTAACTTGCGGGGACGTAGAG
GAAAATCCTGGTCCCGTGTCTGCGAGTCAGGATTCTCGGTAAGAAAGGCTTTTGCAAAAGGTTATGGCTA
CTTACCCCGTAGTTCCCTCCAAAGGGCCCGCCGTGGGGAAGTTGAGAGGCCCATCGCACCGAACCTACCA
GGTTGCGGGAGAACCGAGCCGGGAGGAACCGTCCGGGGTTGGGGGGGTGGGGGAGATTCCCATGGCCGCC
GCTGACCCCAGTGTGGTTACGGGGAAGGACGACCTGGCTAGGGCGGAGGGCGCGAGCTTCGTCACGAGGC
CTCGGCCTGTGGGAACGCCGTACGCGAAGCTCGGATACTGAAAGGCAAGATGAGGTCGCGACATAACGTG
GGAAAGAGGCGGCTGCGCGGCCCGGAGCCGGCTGGTCTGGCTGCCTCCCTGTGTCGGGCAGGGCGTGCGA
GCGAGGGTTCCGGAGAGTTCTGGCGGTACCACTCGCGACAAGCAGGGGTGCCCCGGTCTTCAGCGAGTCC
CTCCGTCGCGCTTGGAATGTGGGTCGGGGAAGAAGAAACCGGCCGATCAGGGCGCTGGCCTTCTTGACGG
CCAGGAAAGAGCCTAACCCGGAGGAGCGGCCGCGTGAGGCACGGGGAACCCACCCGGCGCCTGGCGGGCG
GGTCCATTTTGCCGCACAAGCCGGGCAATTGGCAAACTGCGGATGGGCAGGTCCACTTTCCTTCGGGGGT
GAGCGGCCTGAGGTATGGGAGGGCGACGCCATTTCTCGACGGGGGCGGGCGGGTTGCGGATTGTTCCATG
GCGGGGGAGACGCCGCCGAGTGGCGGAGCGAATGAGCACATGGCCGCTTGAGAGATTCCCCTCCCCCAGC
CTGTTTCGCTTGTCTGTTGTGCAATCTCCCCCTTTGCGAGCGCGGCTGGGGCTCATTGTGCGCGAGGCCG
CCACCGCCCGCGGCCTCCCACATCCGGGTACTGTGGAGGGGGGCCGGCCAGAGGGAGTGGGGGAGGGCGC
GGGCGGCATGACGTGAGCTCCAGCTTTTGTTCCCTTTAGTGAGGGTTAATTGCGCGCTTGGCGTAATCAT
GGTCATAGCTGTTTCCTGTGTGAAATTGTTATCCGCTCACAATTCCACACAACATACGAGCCGGAAGCAT
AAAGTGTAAAGCCTGGGGTGCCTAATGAGTGAGCTAACTCACATTAATTGCGTTGCGCTCACTGCCCGCT
TTCCAGTCGGGAAACCTGTCGTGCCAGCTGCATTAATGAATCGGCCAACGCGCGGGGAGAGGCGGTTTGC
GTATTGGGCGCTCTTCCGCTTCCTCGCTCACTGACTCGCTGCGCTCGGTCGTTCGGCTGCGGCGAGCGGT
ATCAGCTCACTCAAAGGCGGTAATACGGTTATCCACAGAATCAGGGGATAACGCAGGAAAGAACATGTGA
GCAAAAGGCCAGCAAAAGGCCAGGAACCGTAAAAAGGCCGCGTTGCTGGCGTTTTTCCATAGGCTCCGCC
CCCCTGACGAGCATCACAAAAATCGACGCTCAAATCAGAGGTGGCGAAACCCGACAGGACTATAAAGATA
CCAGGCGTTTCCCCCTGGAAGCTCCCTCGTGCGCTCTCCTGTTCCGACCCTGCCGCTTACCGGATACCTG
TCCGCCTTTCTCCCTTCGGGAAGCGTGGCGCTTTCTCATAGCTCACGCTGTAGGTATCTCAGTTCGGTGT
AGGTCGTTCGCTCCAAGCTGGGCTGTGTGCACGAACCCCCCGTTCAGCCCGACCGCTGCGCCTTATCCGG
TAACTATCGTCTTGAGTCCAACCCGGTAAGACACGACTTATCGCCACTGGCAGCAGCCACTGGTAACAGG
ATTAGCAGAGCGAGGTATGTAGGCGGTGCTACAGAGTTCTTGAAGTGGTGGCCTAACTACGGCTACACTA
GAAGAACAGTATTTGGTATCTGCGCTCTGCTGAAGCCAGTTACCTTCGGAAAAAGAGTTGGTAGCTCTTG
ATCCGGCAAACAAACCACCGCTGGTAGCGGTGGTTTTTTTGTTTGCAAGCAGCAGATTACGCGCAGAAAA
AAAGGATCTCAAGAAGATCCTTTGATCTTTTCTACGGGGTCTGACGCTCAGTGGAACGAAAACTCACGTT
AAGGGATTTTGGTCATGAGATTATCAAAAAGGATCTTCACCTAGATCCTTTTAAATTAAAAATGAAGTTT
TAAATCAATCTAAAGTATATATGAGTAAACTTGGTCTGACAGTTACCAATGCTTAATCAGTGAGGCACCT
ATCTCAGCGATCTGTCTATTTCGTTCATCCATAGTTGCCTGACTCCCCGTCGTGTAGATAACTACGATAC
GGGAGGGCTTACCATCTGGCCCCAGTGCTGCAATGATACCGCGGCTGCCACGCTCACCGGCTCCAGATTT
ATCAGCAATAAACCAGCCAGCCGGAAGGGCCGAGCGCAGAAGTGGTCCTGCAACTTTATCCGCCTCCATC
CAGTCTATTAATTGTTGCCGGGAAGCTAGAGTAAGTAGTTCGCCAGTTAATAGTTTGCGCAACGTTGTTG
CCATTGCTACAGGCATCGTGGTGTCACGCTCGTCGTTTGGTATGGCTTCATTCAGCTCCGGTTCCCAACG
ATCAAGGCGAGTTACATGATCCCCCATGTTGTGCAAAAAAGCGGTTAGCTCCTTCGGTCCTCCGATCGTT
GTCAGAAGTAAGTTGGCCGCAGTGTTATCACTCATGGTTATGGCAGCACTGCATAATTCTCTTACTGTCA
TGCCATCCGTAAGATGCTTTTCTGTGACTGGTGAGTACTCAACCAAGTCATTCTGAGAATAGTGTATGCG
GCGACCGAGTTGCTCTTGCCCGGCGTCAATACGGGATAATACCGCGCCACATAGCAGAACTTTAAAAGTG
CTCATCATTGGAAAACGTTCTTCGGGGCGAAAACTCTCAAGGATCTTACCGCTGTTGAGATCCAGTTCGA
TGTAACCCACTCGTGCACCCAACTGATCTTCAGCATCTTTTACTTTCACCAGCGTTTCTGGGTGAGCAAA
AACAGGAAGGCAAAATGCCGCAAAAAAGGGAATAAGGGCGACACGGAAATGTTGAATACTCATACTCTTC
CTTTTCAATATTATTGAAGCATTTATCAGGGTTATTGTCTCATGAGCGGATACATATTTGAATGTATTTA
GAAAAATAAACAAATAGGGATTCCGCGCACATTTCCCCGAAAAGTGCCAC
Features (pLannotate 1.2.2; 18 found; start..end, strand, type, name):
     30..458     -  rep_origin     f1 ori (sequence partly withheld): f1 bacteriophage origin of replication; arrow indicates direction of (+) strand synthesis
    463..618     -  CDS            lacZα (fragment): LacZα fragment of β-galactosidase; lacZ fragment
    626..644     +  promoter       T7 promoter: promoter for bacteriophage T7 RNA polymerase
    653..674     -  misc_feature   MCS (fragment): pBluescript multiple cloning site
   1739..1772    +  protein_bind   loxP: Cre-mediated recombination occurs in the 8-bp core sequence (GCATACAT). Cre recombinase
   1808..2740    +  CDS            iRFP670: iRFP670 is a basic (constitutively fluorescent) near ir fluorescent protein published in 2013, derived from Rhodopseudomonas palustris CGA009. It has low acid sensitivity. It requires the cofactor biliverdin for fluorescence.
   2741..2818    +  CDS            TDsmURFP (fragment): TDsmURFP is a basic (constitutively fluorescent) near ir fluorescent protein published in 2016, derived from Trichodesmium erythraeum IMS101. It requires the cofactor biliverdin for fluorescence.
   2810..3742    +  CDS            iRFP670: iRFP670 is a basic (constitutively fluorescent) near ir fluorescent protein published in 2013, derived from Rhodopseudomonas palustris CGA009. It has low acid sensitivity. It requires the cofactor biliverdin for fluorescence.
   3764..3883    +  CDS            hPEST: PEST degradation sequence from mouse ornithine decarboxylase human codon-optimized
   3886..3919    +  protein_bind   FRT (minimal): supports FLP-mediated excision but not integration (Turan and Bode, 2011) FLP recombinase from the Saccharomyces cerevisiae 2μ plasmid
   4971..4989    -  promoter       T3 promoter: promoter for bacteriophage T3 RNA polymerase
   5034..5050    -  protein_bind   lac operator: The lac repressor binds to the lac operator to inhibit transcription in E. coli. This inhibition can be relieved by adding lactose or isopropyl-β-D-thiogalactopyranoside (IPTG). lac repressor encoded by lacI
   5058..5088    -  promoter       lac promoter: promoter for the E. coli lac operon
   5103..5124    -  protein_bind   CAP binding site: CAP binding activates transcription in the presence of cAMP. E. coli catabolite activator protein
   5137..5229    -  CDS            lacI (fragment): lac repressor; lacI; The lac repressor binds to the lac operator to inhibit transcription in E. coli. This inhibition can be relieved by adding lactose or isopropyl-β-D-thiogalactopyranoside (IPTG).
   5412..6000    -  rep_origin     ori: high-copy-number ColE1/pMB1/pBR322/pUC origin of replication
   6171..7031    -  CDS            AmpR: β-lactamase; bla; confers resistance to ampicillin, carbenicillin, and related antibiotics
   7032..7135    -  promoter       AmpR promoter: bla
