[The description below was written by a language model from this plasmid's Addgene catalogue record and pLannotate feature annotations shown in this document.]
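Description:
pTV-Met-Eif4a1-tdiRFP670-PEST is a mouse gene-targeting (knock-in donor) vector built on the pBluescript-type backbone pBSK, about 7.2 kb in total. It is maintained in E. coli as a high-copy plasmid through its ColE1/pUC-type origin and selected with ampicillin via the β-lactamase gene and its native promoter. Other backbone remnants are an f1 phage origin, a lacZα fragment with lac promoter/operator elements, and T7 and T3 promoters that flank the cloned insert. No mammalian selection marker or mammalian promoter is annotated.

The roughly 4.3 kb insert, assembled by Gibson cloning, is a 2A-tdiRFP670-PEST-2A cassette placed between homology arms for mouse Eif4a1. It is designed to integrate immediately downstream of the endogenous start codon. The annotated core comprises two tandem copies of the near-infrared, biliverdin-dependent fluorescent protein iRFP670 joined by a short linker (picked up by the annotation software as a TDsmURFP fragment), followed by a PEST degradation sequence from mouse ornithine decarboxylase. A loxP site lies just upstream of the reporter and a minimal FRT site just downstream. The record does not explain their role, and the 2A peptides are not annotated separately. The unannotated stretches of about 1 kb on either side of the cassette presumably correspond to the homology arms.

After correct targeting, the reporter would be expressed from the Eif4a1 promoter and separated from the eIF4A1 protein by the 2A sequences. The PEST tag shortens reporter half-life, so fluorescence follows current expression more closely. The associated work concerns transcriptional bursting kinetics in mouse embryonic stem cells. The depositor and sequencing-derived records give essentially identical feature maps, differing by one nucleotide in length.
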