Addgene plasmid #122371: pTV-Met-Eif4a1-tdiRFP670-PEST
Purpose: Targeting vector for mouse Eif4a1 to insert 2A-tdiRFP670-PEST-2A into immediately downstream of start codon.
Depositing lab: Hiroshi Ochiai. Publication: Genome-wide kinetic properties of transcriptional bursting in mouse embryonic stem cells. Ochiai H, Hayashi T, Umeda M, Yoshimura M, Harada A, Shimizu Y, Nakano K, Saitoh N, Liu Z, Yamamoto T, Okamura T, Ohkawa Y, Kimura H, Nikaido I. Sci Adv. 2020 Jun 17;6(25):eaaz6699. doi: 10.1126/sciadv.aaz6699. eCollection 2020 Jun. PubMed 32596448.
Backbone
  Vector backbone: pBSK
  Backbone size w/o insert (bp): 2850
  Total vector size (bp): 7159
  Vector type: Mouse Targeting
Growth in bacteria
  Bacterial resistance: Ampicillin, 100 μg/mL
  Growth temperature: 37°C
  Growth strain: DH5alpha
  Copy number: High Copy
Gene/Insert
  Gene/Insert name: 2A-tdiRFP-PEST-2A with homology arms for Eif4a1
  Species: Synthetic
  Insert size (bp): 4309
  Cloning method: Gibson Cloning
  Sequencing primers: 5′ M13-fwr; 3′ M13-rev
Terms and licenses: Academic/Nonprofit Terms; Industry Terms: Not Available to Industry
How to cite: pTV-Met-Eif4a1-tdiRFP670-PEST was a gift from Hiroshi Ochiai (Addgene plasmid # 122371 ; http://n2t.net/addgene:122371 ; RRID:Addgene_122371)
